>Addgene plasmid #123715 | MTK2_023 | addgene full sequence | sequence record 248646 | Addgene NGS Result
GTGCCCGATCAATCATGACCAAAATCCCTTAACGTGAGTTTTCGTTCCACTGAGCGTCAGACCCCGTAGA
AAAGATCAAAGGATCTTCTTGAGATCCTTTTTTTCTGCGCGTAATCTGCTGCTTGCAAACAAAAAAACCA
CCGCTACCAGCGGTGGTTTGTTTGCCGGATCAAGAGCTACCAACTCTTTTTCCGAAGGTAACTGGCTTCA
GCAGAGCGCAGATACCAAATACTGTTCTTCTAGTGTAGCCGTAGTTAGGCCACCACTTCAAGAACTCTGT
AGCACCGCCTACATACCTCGCTCTGCTAATCCTGTTACCAGTGGCTGCTGCCAGTGGCGATAAGTCGTGT
CTTACCGGGTTGGACTCAAGACGATAGTTACCGGATAAGGCGCAGCGGTCGGGCTGAACGGGGGGTTCGT
GCACACAGCCCAGCTTGGAGCGAACGACCTACACCGAACTGAGATACCTACAGCGTGAGCTATGAGAAAG
CGCCACGCTTCCCGAAGGGAGAAAGGCGGACAGGTATCCGGTAAGCGGCAGGGTCGGAACAGGAGAGCGC
ACGAGGGAGCTTCCAGGGGGAAACGCCTGGTATCTTTATAGTCCTGTCGGGTTTCGCCACCTCTGACTTG
AGCGTCGATTTTTGTGATGCTCGTCAGGGGGGCGGAGCCTATGGAAAAACGCCAGCAACGCGGCCTTTTT
ACGGTTCCTGGCCTTTTGCTGGCCTTTTGCTCACATGTTCTTTCCTGCGTTATCCCCTGATTCTGTGGAT
AACCGTAGTCGGTCTCAAACGTAGTTATTAATAGTAATCAATTACGGGGTCATTAGTTCATAGCCCATAT
ATGGAGTTCCGCGTTACATAACTTACGGTAAATGGCCCGCCTGGCTGACCGCCCAACGACCCCCGCCCAT
TGACGTCAATAATGACGTATGTTCCCATAGTAACGCCAATAGGGACTTTCCATTGACGTCAATGGGTGGA
GTATTTACGGTAAACTGCCCACTTGGCAGTACATCAAGTGTATCATATGCCAAGTACGCCCCCTATTGAC
GTCAATGACGGTAAATGGCCCGCCTGGCATTATGCCCAGTACATGACCTTATGGGACTTTCCTACTTGGC
AGTACATCTACGTATTAGTCATCGCTATTACCATGGTGATGCGGTTTTGGCAGTACATCAATGGGCGTGG
ATAGCGGTTTGACTCACGGGGATTTCCAAGTCTCCACCCCATTGACGTCAATGGGAGTTTGTTTTGGCAC
CAAAATCAACGGGACTTTCCAAAATGTCGTAACAACTCCGCCCCATTGACGCAAATGGGCGGTAGGCGTG
TACGGTGGGAGGTCTATATAAGCAGAGCTGGTTTAGTGAACCGTCAGATCCGCTAGCGCTACCGGTCGCC
ACTATGTGAGACCAGACCAATAAAAAACGCCCGGCGGCAACCGAGCGTTCTGAACAAATCCAGATGGAGT
TCTGAGGTCATTACTGGATCTATCAACAGGAGTCCAAGCGAGCTCGATATCAAATTACGCCCCGCCCTGC
CACTCATCGCAGTACTGTTGTAATTCATTAAGCATTCTGCCGACATGGAAGCCATCACAAACGGCATGAT
GAACCTGAATCGCCAGCGGCATCAGCACCTTGTCGCCTTGCGTATAATATTTGCCCATGGTGAAAACGGG
GGCGAAGAAGTTGTCCATATTGGCCACGTTTAAATCAAAACTGGTGAAACTCACCCAGGGATTGGCTGAA
ACGAAAAACATATTCTCAATAAACCCTTTAGGGAAATAGGCCAGGTTTTCACCGTAACACGCCACATCTT
GCGAATATATGTGTAGAAACTGCCGGAAATCGTCGTGGTATTCACTCCAGAGCGATGAAAACGTTTCAGT
TTGCTCATGGAAAACGGTGTAACAAGGGTGAACACTATCCCATATCACCAGCTCACCGTCTTTCATTGCC
ATACGAAATTCCGGATGAGCATTCATCAGGCGGGCAAGAATGTGAATAAAGGCCGGATAAAACTTGTGCT
TATTTTTCTTTACGGTCTTTAAAAAGGCCGTAATATCCAGCTGAACGGTCTGGTTATAGGTACATTGAGC
AACTGACTGAAATGCCTCAAAATGTTCTTTACGATGCCATTGGGATATATCAACGGTGGTATATCCAGTG
ATTTTTTTCTCCATTTTAGCTTCCTTAGCTCCTGAAAATCTCGATAACTCAAAAAATACGCCCGGTAGTG
ATCTTATTTCATTATGGTGAAAGTTGGAACCTCTTAC
Features (pLannotate 1.2.2; 6 found; start..end, strand, type, name):
     89..677     +  rep_origin     ori: high-copy-number ColE1/pMB1/pBR322/pUC origin of replication
    852..1155    +  enhancer       CMV enhancer: human cytomegalovirus immediate early enhancer
   1156..1359    +  promoter       CMV promoter: human cytomegalovirus (CMV) immediate early promoter
   1420..1454    -  terminator     lambda t0 terminator: minimal transcription terminator from phage lambda (Scholtissek and Grosse, 1987)
   1528..2184    -  CDS            cat: CAT_ECOLX - Experimental evidence at protein level: Swiss-Prot protein existence level 1. This enzyme is an effector of chloramphenicol resistance in bacteria. From Escherichia coli. This protein is used as a marker in many commonly used cloning vectors, such as pACYC184.
   2185..5       -  promoter       cat promoter (across the origin): promoter of the E. coli cat gene encoding chloramphenicol acetyltransferase
