[The description below was written by a language model from this plasmid's Addgene catalogue record and pLannotate feature annotations shown in this document.]
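Description:
MTK2_023 is a small (about 2.3 kb) part-storage plasmid from the Mammalian Toolkit (MTK), a modular hierarchical cloning system for building genetic circuits in mammalian cells. It carries the CMV promoter domesticated as a "Type 2" part, the position reserved for promoters in the MTK scheme. Although catalogued as a mammalian expression vector, the plasmid contains no coding sequence or polyadenylation signal downstream of the promoter, so it acts as a source of a regulatory part rather than as a functional expression construct. The part was inserted into the MTK0_027 entry backbone using BsmBI, a type IIS enzyme, and both sites were destroyed during cloning.

The annotated features fit this minimal design. A high-copy ColE1/pUC-type origin supports replication in E. coli. Selection is by chloramphenicol, through the cat gene driven by its native promoter and followed by a lambda t0 terminator; this cassette lies on the opposite strand from the insert. The payload consists of the human cytomegalovirus immediate early enhancer directly followed by the CMV immediate early promoter, which together give strong constitutive transcription in many mammalian cell types. The record lists the insert species as human, although the annotation identifies the element as derived from human cytomegalovirus.

The plasmid is intended to be combined with other MTK parts, so that the CMV promoter drives a chosen gene within an assembled transcription unit. The feature table does not annotate the sites or overhangs flanking the part, so the details of its release are not given in the record.
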