Addgene plasmid #123715: MTK2_023
Purpose: Encodes pCMV as a Type 2 part to be used in the MTK system
Depositing lab: Hana El-Samad. Depositing organization: University of California, San Francisco (UCSF). Publication: A Toolkit for Rapid Modular Construction of Biological Circuits in Mammalian Cells. Fonseca JP, Bonny AR, Kumar GR, Ng AH, Town J, Wu QC, Aslankoohi E, Chen SY, Dods G, Harrigan P, Osimiri LC, Kistler AL, El-Samad H. ACS Synth Biol. 2019 Nov 15;8(11):2593-2606. doi: 10.1021/acssynbio.9b00322. Epub 2019 Nov 5. PubMed 31686495.
Backbone
  Vector backbone: MTK0_027
  Vector type: Mammalian Expression
Growth in bacteria
  Bacterial resistance: Chloramphenicol, 25 μg/mL
  Growth temperature: 37°C
  Growth strain: DH5alpha
  Copy number: Unknown
Gene/Insert
  Gene/Insert name: pCMV
  Species: H. sapiens (human)
  Cloning method: Restriction Enzyme; 5′ cloning site BsmBI (destroyed during cloning); 3′ cloning site BsmBI (destroyed during cloning)
Terms and licenses: Academic/Nonprofit Terms; Industry Terms: Not Available to Industry
Depositor comments: Type 2 parts are promoters in the MTK. Promotor sequence from https://doi.org/10.1016/j.ab.2012.06.001 Please visit https://www.biorxiv.org/content/10.1101/506188v2 for BioRxiv preprint
How to cite: MTK2_023 was a gift from Hana El-Samad (Addgene plasmid # 123715 ; http://n2t.net/addgene:123715 ; RRID:Addgene_123715)
